Addgene plasmid #45471: pR6Kcat-rdxA-rpsL
Depositing lab: Michele Swanson. Depositing organization: University of Michigan. Publication: Oligonucleotides stimulate genomic alterations of Legionella pneumophila. Bryan A, Swanson MS. Mol Microbiol. 2011 Apr;80(1):231-47. doi: 10.1111/j.1365-2958.2011.07573.x. Epub 2011 Feb 24. PubMed 21306445.
Backbone
  Vector backbone: pR6K
  Total vector size (bp): 2730
  Vector type: Bacterial Expression
Growth in bacteria
  Bacterial resistance: Chloramphenicol, 25 μg/mL
  Growth temperature: 37°C
  Growth strain: HB101 lambda pir
  Growth instructions: Pick the smaller colonies.
  Copy number: Unknown
Gene/Insert
  Gene/Insert name: cat-rdxA-rpsL (alt name: MB 776)
  Cloning method: Restriction Enzyme; 5′ cloning site EcoRI (unknown if destroyed); 3′ cloning site EcoRI (unknown if destroyed)
  Sequencing primers: 5′ R6K-3'; 3′ ttaagccttaggacgcttcacg
Terms and licenses: Academic/Nonprofit Terms; Industry Terms: Not Available to Industry
Depositor comments: Full cassette consists of: NotI-SpeI-SexAI-EcoRI-cat-rdxA-rpsL-EcoRI-NotI-ClaI-BamHI-NotI. Cassette gives slightly smaller slower growing colonies--use the small ones for the strongest counter-selection as big ones may have accumulated point mutations. For counter selection, use fresh plates. This construct is sensitive to metronidazole and streptomycin.
How to cite: pR6Kcat-rdxA-rpsL was a gift from Michele Swanson (Addgene plasmid # 45471 ; http://n2t.net/addgene:45471 ; RRID:Addgene_45471)
