[The description below was written by a language model from this plasmid's Addgene catalogue record and pLannotate feature annotations shown in this document.]
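Description:
pR6Kcat-rdxA-rpsL is a small (2,730 bp) bacterial plasmid built on a pR6K backbone. Its only replication element is the R6K γ origin, which functions only when the π initiator protein is supplied in trans. It is therefore maintained in a pir-expressing E. coli host (HB101 λpir is the recorded strain) and should behave as a non-replicating, suicide-type template in bacteria lacking pir. Selection is by chloramphenicol, and the copy number is not recorded.

The payload is a compact selection/counter-selection cassette, cat-rdxA-rpsL, cloned between EcoRI sites and flanked by additional restriction sites (NotI, SpeI and SexAI on one side, NotI, ClaI and BamHI on the other) that allow it to be excised or moved. All three genes lie in the same orientation. The cat promoter drives chloramphenicol acetyltransferase for positive selection. It is followed by Helicobacter pylori rdxA, an NADPH nitroreductase that converts metronidazole into toxic products. Last is E. coli rpsL, encoding ribosomal protein S12, whose wild-type allele typically confers dominant streptomycin sensitivity in a streptomycin-resistant background. Cells carrying the cassette are thus chloramphenicol resistant but sensitive to both metronidazole and streptomycin, giving two independent ways to select for its loss. The short lgt, tusB and second CmR fragments in the annotation are probably flanking genomic sequence carried along with the amplified genes and cloning remnants, not functional parts.

The associated publication concerns oligonucleotide-stimulated genomic alterations in Legionella pneumophila. This is consistent with inserting the cassette at a chromosomal locus and then replacing it by counter-selection. The depositor notes that the cassette slows growth slightly, and that faster-growing clones may have acquired mutations that weaken counter-selection.
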