Features (pLannotate 1.2.2; 8 found; start..end, strand, type, name):
    145..247     +  promoter       cat promoter: promoter of the E. coli cat gene encoding chloramphenicol acetyltransferase
    248..896     +  CDS            CmR: chloramphenicol acetyltransferase; cat; confers resistance to chloramphenicol
    897..998     +  CDS            lgt (fragment): LGT_HELP2 - Protein inferred from homology: Swiss-Prot protein existence level 3. Catalyzes the transfer of the diacylglyceryl group from phosphatidylglycerol to the sulfhydryl group of the N-terminal cysteine of a prolipoprotein, the first step in the formation of mature lipoproteins. From Helicobacter pylori (strain P12).
    998..1627    +  CDS            rdxA: RDXA_HELPY - Experimental evidence at protein level: Swiss-Prot protein existence level 1. Reduction of a variety of nitroaromatic compounds using NADPH as source of reducing equivalents; two electrons are transferred (By similarity). Capable of reducing metronidazole; inactive RdxA renders the bacterium resistant to this compound. The reduction of metronidazole generates hydroxylamine, a potent mutagen and bactericide. From Helicobacter pylori (strain ATCC 700392 / 26695) (Campylobacter pylori).
   1631..1726    +  CDS            tusB (fragment): TUSB_ECOLI - Also known as yheL. Experimental evidence at protein level: Swiss-Prot protein existence level 1. Part of a sulfur-relay system required for 2-thiolation of 5- methylaminomethyl-2-thiouridine (mnm(5)s(2)U) at tRNA wobble positions. From Escherichia coli (strain K12).
   1855..2226    +  CDS            rpsL (sequence withheld): RS12_ECOLI - Also known as strA. Experimental evidence at protein level: Swiss-Prot protein existence level 1. Cryo-EM studies suggest that S12 contacts the EF-Tu bound tRNA in the A-site during codon-recognition. This contact is most likely broken as the aminoacyl-tRNA moves into the peptidyl transferase center in the 50S subunit. From Escherichia coli (strain K12).
   2256..2277    +  CDS            CmR (fragment): chloramphenicol acetyltransferase; cat; confers resistance to chloramphenicol
   2332..2720    +  rep_origin     R6K γ ori: γ replication origin from E. coli plasmid R6K; requires the R6K initiator protein pi for replication
>Addgene plasmid #45471 | pR6Kcat-rdxA-rpsL | depositor full sequence | sequence record 63510 | pR6Kcat-rdxA-rpsL sequence 2730 bps
CGCGGCCGCACTAGTACCTGGTGGAGGATATTCATATGGACCATGGAATTCTGTGACGGAAGATCACTTC
GCAGAATAAATAAATCCTGGTGTCCCTGTTGATACCGGGAAGCCCTGGGCCAACTTTTGGCGAAAATGAG
ACGTTGATCGGCACGTAAGAGGTTCCAACTTTCACCATAATGAAATAAGATCACTACCGGGCGTATTTTT
TGAGTTGTCGAGATTTTCAGGAGCTAAGGAAGCTAAAATGGAGAAAAAAATCACTGGATATACCACCGTT
GATATATCCCAATGGCATCGTAAAGAACATTTTGAGGCATTTCAGTCAGTTGCTCAATGTACCTATAACC
AGACCGTTCAGCTGGATATTACGGCCTTTTTAAAGACCGTAAAGAAAAATAAGCACAAGTTTTATCCGGC
CTTTATTCACATTCTTGCCCGCCTGATGAATGCTCATCCGGAATTACGTATGGCAATGAAAGACGGTGAG
CTGGTGATATGGGATAGTGTTCACCCTTGTTACACCGTTTTCCATGAGCAAACTGAAACGTTTTCATCGC
TCTGGAGTGAATACCACGACGATTTCCGGCAGTTTCTACACATATATTCGCAAGATGTGGCGTGTTACGG
TGAAAACCTGGCCTATTTCCCTAAAGGGTTTATTGAGAATATGTTTTTCGTCTCAGCCAATCCCTGGGTG
AGTTTCACCAGTTTTGATTTAAACGTGGCCAATATGGACAACTTCTTCGCCCCCGTTTTCACCATGGGCA
AATATTATACGCAAGGCGACAAGGTGCTGATGCCGCTGGCGATTCAGGTTCATCATGCCGTTTGTGATGG
CTTCCATGTCGGCAGATGCTTAATGAATACAACAGTACTGCGATGAGTGGCAGGGCAATTTGAGCATGGG
GCAGATTTTAAGCTTATTTATGGTAATTGTTTCGTTAGGGATTTTATTGTATGCTACAAAAAATTCTAAA
AAAATAAAGGAAAATCAATGAAATTTTTGGATCAAGAAAAAAGAAGACAATTATTAAACGAGCGCCATTC
TTGCAAGATGTTTGATAGCCATTATGAGTTTTCTAGCACAGAATTAGAAGAAATCGCTGAAATCGCCAGG
CTATCGCCAAGCTCTTACAACACGCAGCCATGGCATTTTGTGATGGTTACTGATAAGGATTTAAAAAAAC
AAATTGCAGCGCACAGCTATTTCAATGAAGAGATGATTAAAAGCGCTTCAGCGTTAATGGTGGTATGCTC
TTTAAGACCCAGCGAGTTGTTACCACACGGCCACTACATGCAAAATCTCTATCCGGAGTCTTATAAAGTT
AGAGTGATCCCCTCTTTTGCTCAAATGCTTGGCGTGAGATTCAACCACAGCATGCAAAGATTAGAAAGCT
ATATTTTAGAGCAATGCTATATCGCTGTGGGGCAAATTTGCATGGGCGTGAGCTTAATGGGATTGGATAG
TTGCATTATTGGAGGCTTTGATCCTTTAAAGGTGGGCGAAGTTTTAGAAGAGCGTATCAATAAGCCTAAA
ATCGCATGCTTGATCGCTTTGGGCAAGAGGGTGGCAGAAGCGAGTCAAAAATCAAGAAAATCAAAAGTTG
ATGCGATTACTTGGTTGTGACGCGGTTTGACTGGTCAAATTTCGAACGACATCATTCTCATTGACTATAC
TGATTTCGTCAGACTTACGGTTAAGCACCCCAGCCAGATGGCCTGGTGATGGCGGGATCGTTGTATATTT
CTTGACACCTTTTCGGCATCGCCCTAAAATTCGGCGTCCTCATATTGTGTGAGGACGTTTTATTACGTGT
TTACGAAGCAAAAGCTAAAACCAGGAGCTATTTA
[372 nt withheld, positions 1855-2226]
TAAGAATTCGCGGCCGCATCGATGGATCCGTACTGCGATGAGTGGCAGGGCTCATTTTTAATTTTTGCGG
CCGCAAGATCCGGCCACGATGCGTCCGGCGCAGAGGATCTGAAGATCAGCAGTTCAACCTGTTGATAGTA
CGTACTAAGCTCTCATGTTTCACGTACTAAGCTCTCATGTTTAACGTACTAAGCTCTCATGTTTAACGAA
CTAAACCCTCATGGCTAACGTACTAAGCTCTCATGGCTAACGTACTAAGCTCTCATGTTTCACGTACTAA
GCTCTCATGTTTGAACAATAAAATTAATATAAATCAGCAACTTAAATAGCCTCTAAGGTTTTAAGTTTTA
TAAGAAAAAAAAGAATATATAAGGCTTTTAAAGCTTTTAAGGTTTAACGGTTGTGGACAACAAGCCAGGG
ATGTAACGCACTGAGAAGCCCTTAGAGCCTCTCAAAGCAATTTTGAGTGACACAGGAACACTTAACGGCT
GACATGGGAATTAG
