>Addgene plasmid #45471 | pR6Kcat-rdxA-rpsL | addgene partial sequence | sequence record 64434 | R6K-3
TTTTGAGTGACACAGGAACACTTAACGGCTGACATGGGAATTAGCCATGGTCCATATGAATATCCTCCAC
CAGGTACTAGTGCGGCCGCGAATTCTGTGACGGAAGATCACTTCGCAGAATAAATAAATCCTGGTGTCCC
TGTTGATACCGGGAAGCCCTGGGCCAACTTTTGGCGAAAATGAGACGTTGATCGGCACGTAAGAGGTTCC
AACTTTCACCATAATGAAATAAGATCACTACCGGGCGTATTTTTTGAGTTGTCGAGATTTTCAGGAGCTA
AGGAAGCTAAAATGGAGAAAAAAATCACTGGATATACCACCGTTGATATATCCCAATGGCATCGTAAAGA
ACATTTTGAGGCATTTCAGTCAGTTGCTCAATGTACCTATAACCAGACCGTTCAGCTGGATATTACGGCC
TTTTTAAAGACCGTAAAGAAAAATAAGCACAAGTTTTATCCGGCCTTTATTCACATTCTTGCCCGCCTGA
TGAATGCTCATCCGGAATTACGTATGGCAATGAAAGACGGTGAGCTGGTGATATGGGATAGTGTTCACCC
TTGTTACACCGTTTTCCATGAGCAAACTGAAACGTTTTCATCGCTCTGGAGTGAATACCACGACGATTTC
CGGCAGTTTCTACACATATATTCGCAAGATGTGGCGTGTTACGGTGAAAACCTGGCCTATTTCCCTAAAG
GGTTTATTGAGAATATGTTTTTCGTCTCAGCCAATCCCTGGGTGAGTTTCACCAGTTTTGATTTAAACGT
GG
