>Addgene plasmid #45471 | pR6Kcat-rdxA-rpsL | addgene partial sequence | sequence record 64808 | erpsL-5 5'-AGTTGCGAAAAGCAACGTG-3'
[69 nt withheld, positions 1-69]
C
[190 nt withheld, positions 71-260]
GCGTCCTAAGGCTTAAGAATTCGCGGCCGCATCGATGGATCCGTACTGCGATGAGTGGCAGGGCTCATTT
TTAATTTTTGCGGCCGCAAGATCCGGCCACGATGCGTCCGGCGCAGAGGATCTGAAGATCAGCAGTTCAA
CCTGTTGATAGTACGTACTAAGCTCTCATGTTTCACGTACTAAGCTCTCATGTTTAACGTACTAAGCTCT
CATGTTTAACGAACTAAACCCTCATGGCTAACGTACTAAGCTCTCATGGCTAACGTACTAAGCTCTCATG
TTTCACGTACTAAGCTCTCATGTTTGAACAATAAAATTAATATAAATCAGCAACTTAAATAGCCTCTAAG
GTTTTAAGTTTTATAAGAAAAAAAAGAATATATAAGGCTTTTAAAGCTTTTAAGGTTTAACGGTTGTGGA
