>Addgene plasmid #45471 | pR6Kcat-rdxA-rpsL | addgene partial sequence | sequence record 64811 | CAT-F 5'-GTTTGTGATGGCTTCCATGTC-3'
AATTTGAGCATGGGGCAGATTTTAAGCTTATTTATGGTAATTGTTTCATTAGGGATTTTATTGTATGCTA
CGAAAAATTCTAAAAAAATAAAGGAAAGTCAATGGAATTTTTGGATCAAGAAAAAAGAAGACAATTATTA
AACGAGCGCCATTCTTGCAAGATGTTTGATAGCCATTATGAGTTTTCTAGCACAGAATTAGAAGAAATCG
CTGAAATCGCCAGGCTATCGCCAAGCTCTTACAACACGCAACCATGGCATTTTGTGATGGTTACTAATAA
GGATTTAAAAAAACAAATTGCAGCGCACAGCTACTTTAATGAAGAAATGATTAAAAGCGCTTCAGCGTTA
ATGGTGGTATGCTCTTTAAAACCCAGCGAGTTGTTACCACACGGCCACTACATGCAAAACCTCTATCCGG
AGTCTTATAAGGTTAGAGTGATCCCGTCTTTCACTCAAATGCTTGGCGTGAGATTCAACCACAGCATGCA
AAGATTAGAAAGCTATATTTTAGAGCAATGCTATATCGCTGTGGGGCAAATTTGCATGGGCGTGAGCTTA
ATGGGATTGGATAGTTGCATTATTGGAGGCTTTGATCCTTTAAAAGTGGGCGAAGTTTTAGAAGAGCGTA
TCAATAAGCCTAAAATCGCATGCTTGATCGCTTTGGGCAAGAGGGTGGCAGAAGCGAGCCAAAAATCAAG
AAAATCAAAAGTTGATGCGATTACTTGGTTGTGACGCGGTTTGAC
